Addgene plasmid #100539: pLM494
Purpose: CEN/ARS plasmid harboring expression cassettes for crtI, crtYB, crtE and tHMG1 of the β-carotene pathway, each flanked by loxPsym sites.
Depositing lab: Bernd Müller-Röber. Depositing organization: Universitaet Potsdam. Publication: L-SCRaMbLE as a tool for light-controlled Cre-mediated recombination in yeast. Hochrein L, Mitchell LA, Schulz K, Messerschmidt K, Mueller-Roeber B. Nat Commun. 2018 May 22;9(1):1931. doi: 10.1038/s41467-017-02208-6. PubMed 29789561.
Backbone
  Vector backbone: pLM304
  Backbone size w/o insert (bp): 4846
  Total vector size (bp): 16125
  Modifications to backbone: Insertion of kanamycin expression cassette.
  Vector type: Yeast Expression, Cre/Lox, Synthetic Biology
  Selectable markers: URA3
Growth in bacteria
  Bacterial resistance: Ampicillin, 100 μg/mL
  Growth temperature: 37°C
  Growth strain: DH5alpha
  Copy number: High Copy
Gene/Insert 1
  Gene/Insert name: GGPP synthase (alt name: crtE)
  Species: X. dendrorhous
  Insert size (bp): 1131
  GenBank ID: DQ016502.1
  Promoter: TIP1
  Cloning method: Restriction Enzyme; 5′ cloning site BsaI (destroyed during cloning); 3′ cloning site BsaI (destroyed during cloning)
  Sequencing primers: 5′ GCTTGCCTAACTTTGTTC; 3′ GAATAGAGCAAAAGTTGGG
Gene/Insert 2
  Gene/Insert name: phytoene desaturase (alt name: crtI)
  Species: X. dendrorhous
  Insert size (bp): 1749
  GenBank ID: AY177424.1
  Promoter: PGK1
  Cloning method: Restriction Enzyme; 5′ cloning site BsaI (destroyed during cloning); 3′ cloning site BsaI (destroyed during cloning)
  Sequencing primers: 5′ AATTGTCCGAATCGTGTG; 3′ GCGGGAAATAAGCTACAA
Gene/Insert 3
  Gene/Insert name: phytoene-beta carotene synthase (alt name: crtYB)
  Species: X. dendrorhous
  Insert size (bp): 2022
  GenBank ID: AY177204.1
  Promoter: TDH3
  Cloning method: Restriction Enzyme; 5′ cloning site BsaI (destroyed during cloning); 3′ cloning site BsaI (destroyed during cloning)
  Sequencing primers: 5′ GACGGTAGGTATTGATTG; 3′ GGGACTCAAAGCGTAAAA
Gene/Insert 4
  Gene/Insert name: HMG CoA reductase (alt name: tHMG1)
  Species: S. cerevisiae (budding yeast)
  Insert size (bp): 1575
  GenBank ID: M22002.1
  Promoter: ZEO1
  Cloning method: Restriction Enzyme; 5′ cloning site BsaI (destroyed during cloning); 3′ cloning site BsaI (destroyed during cloning)
  Sequencing primers: 5′ TCAGTTTGCTTGATAGCC; 3′ GAATAGAGCAAAAGTTGGG
Resource information
  A portion of this plasmid was derived from a plasmid made by: Received from Leslie Mitchell (Boeke lab).
Terms and licenses: Academic/Nonprofit Terms; Industry Terms: Not Available to Industry
Depositor comments: Addgene NGS sequencing found the following mutations compared to the provided reference sequence: crtE with M176I, K346R, I347M, E353D mutations, crtI with L107F, H427Q mutations, and crtYB with A190T, E307K mutations. tHMG1 contains only residues 531-1054 compared to the NCBI reference seq [M22002.1]. These mutations/truncation do not affect plasmid function.
How to cite: pLM494 was a gift from Bernd Müller-Röber (Addgene plasmid # 100539 ; http://n2t.net/addgene:100539 ; RRID:Addgene_100539)
