[The description below was written by a language model from this plasmid's Addgene catalogue record and pLannotate feature annotations shown in this document.]
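Description:
pLM494 is a low-copy CEN/ARS yeast–E. coli shuttle plasmid built on the pLM304 backbone, roughly 16.1 kb in total, that carries a four-gene β-carotene pathway arranged for Cre-mediated rearrangement. In E. coli it replicates from a high-copy ColE1/pUC-type origin and is selected with ampicillin through the bla gene. An f1 origin and remnants of a pBluescript-style lacZα/MCS region with T7 and T3 promoters are also present. In Saccharomyces cerevisiae the CEN6/ARS element gives stable, centromeric maintenance. Selection there is by URA3, which complements uracil auxotrophy and can be counterselected with 5-FOA. The backbone was modified by adding a kanamycin resistance cassette, annotated as an aminoglycoside phosphotransferase gene between the Ashbya gossypii TEF promoter and terminator, the arrangement generally used for G418 selection in yeast.

The payload consists of four expression cassettes. Three encode Xanthophyllomyces dendrorhous enzymes: crtE (GGPP synthase) under the TIP1 promoter, crtI (phytoene desaturase) under PGK1, and crtYB (bifunctional phytoene synthase/lycopene cyclase) under TDH3. The automated annotation labels crtE and crtI by their fungal homologues. The fourth is S. cerevisiae tHMG1, a truncated HMG-CoA reductase comprising residues 531–1054, driven by the ZEO1 promoter; HMG-CoA reductase is the rate-limiting step of the mevalonate pathway that supplies carotenoid precursors. Five loxPsym sites bracket the cassettes. Because the loxPsym spacer is symmetric, Cre can delete or invert any flanked unit, producing varied pathway configurations. The plasmid comes from work on light-controlled Cre recombination (L-SCRaMbLE) in yeast, for which the rearrangeable carotenoid pathway would provide a readout of Cre activity. Sequencing found several amino-acid substitutions in crtE, crtI and crtYB, which the depositor states do not affect function.
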