Features (pLannotate 1.2.2; 31 found; start..end, strand, type, name):
    131..180     +  misc_feature   bom (fragment): basis of mobility region from pBR322
    188..403     +  promoter       URA3 promoter: S. cerevisiae URA3
    404..1207    +  CDS            URA3: orotidine-5'-phosphate decarboxylase, required for uracil biosynthesis; S. cerevisiae URA3; yeast auxotrophic marker, counterselectable with 5-fluoroorotic acid (5-FOA)
   1286..1337    +  misc_feature   bom (fragment): basis of mobility region from pBR322
   1365..1793    -  rep_origin     f1 ori (sequence partly withheld): f1 bacteriophage origin of replication; arrow indicates direction of (+) strand synthesis
   1797..1952    -  CDS            lacZα (fragment): LacZα fragment of β-galactosidase; lacZ fragment
   1960..1978    +  promoter       T7 promoter: promoter for bacteriophage T7 RNA polymerase
   1987..2049    -  misc_feature   MCS (fragment): pBluescript multiple cloning site
   2055..2088    +  protein_bind   loxPsym: loxPsym has a symmetric spacer region, and loxPsym sites are capable of recombining in either orientation (Hoess et al., 1986). Cre recombinase
   2705..3667    +  CDS            carG: GGPPS_MUCCL - Experimental evidence at protein level: Swiss-Prot protein existence level 1. Catalyzes the trans-addition of the three molecules of IPP onto DMAPP to form geranylgeranyl pyrophosphate. From Mucor circinelloides f. lusitanicus (Mucor racemosus var. lusitanicus).
   4057..4090    +  protein_bind   loxPsym: loxPsym has a symmetric spacer region, and loxPsym sites are capable of recombining in either orientation (Hoess et al., 1986). Cre recombinase
   4667..6190    +  CDS            al-1 (fragment): CRTI_NEUCR - Experimental evidence at protein level: Swiss-Prot protein existence level 1. Phytoene desaturase involved in the carotenoid biosynthesis pathway. Converts phytoene into 3,4-didehydrolycopene via the intermediary of phytofluene, zeta-carotene, neurosporene and lycopene, by introducing up to five double bonds into phytoene. From Neurospora crassa (strain ATCC 24698 / 74-OR23-1A / CBS 708.71 / DSM 1257 / FGSC 987).
   6658..6691    +  protein_bind   loxPsym: loxPsym has a symmetric spacer region, and loxPsym sites are capable of recombining in either orientation (Hoess et al., 1986). Cre recombinase
   6715..7214    +  promoter       GAP promoter (fragment): S. cerevisiae TDH3; promoter for glyceraldehyde-3-phosphate dehydrogenase
   7216..9234    +  CDS            crtYB: LCPS_PHARH - Also known as pbs. Experimental evidence at transcript level: Swiss-Prot protein existence level 2. Bifunctional enzyme that catalyzes the reactions from geranylgeranyl diphosphate to phytoene (phytoene synthase) and lycopene to beta-carotene via the intermediate gamma-carotene (lycopene cyclase). The cyclase preferentially catalyzes the symmetric cyclization of both ends of the substrate to produce dicyclic carotenoids. Beta-carotene is further processed to the acidic carotenoid astaxanthin. From Phaffia rhodozyma (Yeast) (Xanthophyllomyces dendrorhous).
   9494..9527    -  protein_bind   loxPsym: loxPsym has a symmetric spacer region, and loxPsym sites are capable of recombining in either orientation (Hoess et al., 1986). Cre recombinase
   9981..11552   +  CDS            HMG1 (fragment): HMDH1_YEAST - Experimental evidence at protein level: Swiss-Prot protein existence level 1. One of 2 isozymes that catalyze the conversion of HMG-CoA to mevalonate. It is the rate-limiting enzyme of the sterol biosynthesis pathway. Involved in ergosterol biosynthesis. From Saccharomyces cerevisiae (strain ATCC 204508 / S288c) (Baker's yeast).
  11816..11849   -  protein_bind   loxPsym: loxPsym has a symmetric spacer region, and loxPsym sites are capable of recombining in either orientation (Hoess et al., 1986). Cre recombinase
  11913..12256   +  promoter       TEF promoter: Ashbya gossypii TEF promoter
  12257..13066   +  CDS            KanR: aminoglycoside phosphotransferase; aph(3')-Ia; confers resistance to kanamycin
  13072..13269   +  terminator     TEF terminator: Ashbya gossypii TEF terminator
  13338..13381   -  misc_feature   MCS (fragment): pBluescript multiple cloning site
  13394..13412   -  promoter       T3 promoter: promoter for bacteriophage T3 RNA polymerase
  13455..13477   -  protein_bind   lac operator (fragment): The lac repressor binds to the lac operator to inhibit transcription in E. coli. This inhibition can be relieved by adding lactose or isopropyl-β-D-thiogalactopyranoside (IPTG). lac repressor encoded by lacI
  13481..13511   -  promoter       lac promoter: promoter for the E. coli lac operon
  13526..13547   -  protein_bind   CAP binding site: CAP binding activates transcription in the presence of cAMP. E. coli catabolite activator protein
  13560..13652   -  CDS            lacI (fragment): lac repressor; lacI; The lac repressor binds to the lac operator to inhibit transcription in E. coli. This inhibition can be relieved by adding lactose or isopropyl-β-D-thiogalactopyranoside (IPTG).
  13835..14423   -  rep_origin     ori: high-copy-number ColE1/pMB1/pBR322/pUC origin of replication
  14594..15454   -  CDS            AmpR: β-lactamase; bla; confers resistance to ampicillin, carbenicillin, and related antibiotics
  15455..15559   -  promoter       AmpR promoter: bla
  15596..16099   +  misc_feature   CEN/ARS: S. cerevisiae CEN6 centromere fused to an autonomously replicating sequence
>Addgene plasmid #100539 | pLM494 | addgene full sequence | sequence record 194476 | Addgene NGS Result
TTATTATCATGACATTAACCTATAAAAATAGGCGTATCACGAGGCCCTTTGTCACAGCTTGTCTGTAAGC
GGATGCCGGGAGCAGACAAGCCCGTCAGGGCGCGTCAGCGGGTGTTGGCGGGTGTCGGGGCTGGCTTAAC
TATGCGGCATCAGAGCAGATTGTACTGAGAGTGCACCATACCACCTTTTCAATTCATCATTTTTTTTTTA
TTCTTTTTTTTGATTTCGGTTTCCTTGAAATTTTTTTGATTCGGTAATCTCCGAACAGAAGGAAGAACGA
AGGAAGGAGCACAGACTTAGATTGGTATATATACGCATATGTAGTGTTGAAGAAACATGAAATTGCCCAG
TATTCTTAACCCAACTGCACAGAACAAAAACCTGCAGGAAACGAAGATAAATCATGTCGAAAGCTACATA
TAAGGAACGTGCTGCTACTCATCCTAGTCCTGTTGCTGCCAAGCTATTTAATATCATGCACGAAAAGCAA
ACAAACTTGTGTGCTTCATTGGATGTTCGTACCACCAAGGAATTACTGGAGTTAGTTGAAGCATTAGGTC
CCAAAATTTGTTTACTAAAAACACATGTGGATATCTTGACTGATTTTTCCATGGAGGGCACAGTTAAGCC
GCTAAAGGCATTATCCGCCAAGTACAATTTTTTACTCTTCGAAGACAGAAAATTTGCTGACATTGGTAAT
ACAGTCAAATTGCAGTACTCTGCGGGTGTATACAGAATAGCAGAATGGGCAGACATTACGAATGCACACG
GTGTGGTGGGCCCAGGTATTGTTAGCGGTTTGAAGCAGGCGGCAGAAGAAGTAACAAAGGAACCTAGAGG
CCTTTTGATGTTAGCAGAATTGTCATGCAAGGGCTCCCTATCTACTGGAGAATATACTAAGGGTACTGTT
GACATTGCGAAGAGCGACAAAGATTTTGTTATCGGCTTTATTGCTCAAAGAGACATGGGTGGAAGAGATG
AAGGTTACGATTGGTTGATTATGACACCCGGTGTGGGTTTAGATGACAAGGGAGATGCATTGGGTCAACA
GTATAGAACCGTGGATGATGTGGTGTCTACAGGATCTGACATTATTATTGTTGGAAGAGGACTATTTGCA
AAGGGAAGGGATGCTAAGGTAGAGGGTGAACGTTACAGAAAAGCAGGCTGGGAAGCATATTTGAGAAGAT
GCGGCCAGCAAAACTAAAAAACTGTATTATAAGTAAATGCATGTATACTAAACTCACAAATTAGAGCTTC
AATTTAATTATATCAGTTATTACCCTATGCGGTGTGAAATACCGCACAGATGCGTAAGGAGAAAATACCG
CATCAGGAAATTGTAAGCGTTAATATTTTGTTAAAATTCGCGTTAAATTTTTGTTAAATCAGCTCATTTT
TTAACCAATAGGCCGAAATCGGCAAAATCCCTTATAAATCAAAAGAATAGACCGAGATAGGGT
[37 nt withheld, positions 1464-1500]
AAAGAACGTGGACTCCAACGTCAAAGG
[49 nt withheld, positions 1528-1576]
T
[91 nt withheld, positions 1578-1668]
G
[124 nt withheld, positions 1670-1793]
CCATTCGCCATTCAGGCTGCGCAACTGTTGGGAAGGGCGATCGGTGCGGGCCTCTTCGCTATTACGCCAG
CTGGCGAAAGGGGGATGTGCTGCAAGGCGATTAAGTTGGGTAACGCCAGGGTTTTCCCAGTCACGACGTT
GTAAAACGACGGCCAGTGAGCGCGCGTAATACGACTCACTATAGGGCGAATTGGGTACCGGGCCCCCCCT
CGAGGTCGACGGTATCGATAAGCTTGATATCGAATTCCTGCAGCCCCCAGTATAACTTCGTATAATGTAC
ATTATACGAAGTTATTATTAGCGGCGCCGGGAAATCCAGCATATTCTCGCGGCCCTGAGCAGTAGGTGTC
TCGGGCAGTCAATATTCCCAAAAAGAGCATCAGACGATCTGGTTATGGTTTTTCTTGACTATAACCTTAA
TTATGAGACTAATGTCTTCGGGAGGTCCCTTTTCCGATTTTCCGACTCTTTTCCGTTGAAGAATGTACTT
GTGGTTTTGAATCCTACGGCAGTTATTGCGGCGGTTTGGCCCTTTCTTTCAAAGATTGTGATGGAAATAA
TTGATTGTTCCGGGAAATGTGTCTTATTTTCTAAAAGCATCTTTTTTTCTCTCCAATTCTTCGAGCTATT
TCCAGTAAAGGAAAAAAAAGGTTTGCTGTAAGGGTGAATATGTCTCCAACCTCTTTGAGGTACTGCGTTG
CTTCATTCACCATTTAATATAAATAGTACATTGGCAGCCCTCTTTCAAACGTCAATTATTCTCGCTTGCC
TAACTTTGTTCGGACCGAAATTATAAAGGCATTCAATCAGTAACAATAATTGCTATTGCATAACTATACC
CTCTGCTAAATAAAATAAAAATGGATTACGCGAACATCCTCACAGCAATTCCACTCGAGTTTACTCCTCA
GGATGATATCGTGCTCCTTGAACCGTATCACTACCTAGGAAAGAACCCTGGAAAAGAAATTCGATCACAA
CTCATCGAGGCTTTCAACTATTGGTTGGATGTCAAGAAGGAGGATCTCGAGGTCATCCAGAACGTTGTTG
GCATGCTACATACCGCTAGCTTATTAATGGACGATGTGGAGGATTCATCGGTCCTCAGGCGTGGGTCGCC
TGTGGCCCATCTAATTTACGGGATTCCGCAGACAATAAACACTGCAAACTACGTCTACTTTCTGGCTTAT
CAAGAGATCTTCAAGCTTCGCCCAACACCGATACCCATGCCTGTAATTCCTCCTTCATCTGCTTCGCTTC
AATCATCAGTCTCCTCTGCATCCTCCTCCTCCTCGGCCTCGTCTGAAAACGGGGGCACGTCAACTCCTAA
TTCGCAGATTCCGTTCTCGAAAGATACGTATCTTGATAAAGTGATCACAGACGAGATACTTTCCCTCCAT
AGAGGGCAGGGCCTGGAGCTATTCTGGAGAGATAGTCTGACGTGTCCTAGCGAAGAGGAATATGTGAAAA
TGGTTCTTGGAAAGACGGGAGGTTTGTTCCGTATAGCGGTCAGATTGATGATGGCAAAGTCAGAATGTGA
CATAGACTTTGTCCAGCTTGTCAACTTGATCTCAATATACTTCCAGATCAGGGATGACTATATGAACCTT
CAGTCTTCTGAGTATGCCCATAATAAGAATTTTGCAGAGGACCTCACAGAAGGGAAATTCAGTTTTCCCA
CTATCCACTCGATTCATGCCAACCCCTCATCGAGACTCGTCATCAATACGTTGCAGAAGAAATCGACCTC
TCCTGAGATCCTTCACCACTGTGTAAACTACATGCGCACAGAAACCCACTCATTCGAATATACTCAGGAA
GTCCTCAACACCTTGTCAGGTGCACTCGAGAGAGAACTAGGAAGGCTTCAAGGAGAGTTCGCAGAAGCTA
ACTCAAGGATGGATCTTGGTGACGTAGATTCGGAAGGAAGAACGGGGAAGAACGTCAAATTGGAAGCGAT
CCTGAAAAAGCTAGCCGATATCCCTCTGTGATGAGACTTAAATGAGAAAAATTTCGTAATGAGATAAAAT
TTCGCTCCTTTTCTGTTTTCTATTTTCTATTTTCCCAACTTTTGCTCTATTCAGTTATAAATTACTATTT
ATCCATCAGTTAAAAAACAAGATCTTTTACTGGTCAGCTAGGAAAGCGAAAATACAAAGACTTTATGCAC
TTAGTGATATATATGTATAGATATATTTTGGAGGTACTGGCCTAGCGTCGTGGCCCGGGAGAGACAGTTT
AGTAGTGACTCGCGGCCACCCTGATAACTTCGTATAATGTACATTATACGAAGTTATTGAACTCGCATGT
CTGGGGTTGTGGTCAGGCCTTGTCAATTCAGTTGTTTGCAAAAAGAACAAAACTGAAAAAACCCAGACAC
GCTCGACTTCCTGTCTTCCTATTGATTGCAGCTTCCAATTTCGTCACACAACAAGGTCCTAGCGACGGCT
CACAGGTTTTGTAACAAGCAATCGAAGGTTCTGGAATGGCGGGAAAGGGTTTAGTACCACATGCTATGAT
GCCCACTGTGATCTCCAGAGCAAAGTTCGTTCGATCGTACTGTTACTCTCTCTCTTTCAAACAGAATTGT
CCGAATCGTGTGACAACAACAGCCTGTTCTCACACACTCTTTTCTTCTAACCAAGGGGGTGGTTTAGTTT
AGTAGAACCTCGTGAAACTTACATTTACATATATATAAACTTGCATAAATTGGTCAATGCAAGAAATACA
TATTTGGTCTTTTCTAATTCGTAGTTTTTCAAGTTCTTAGATGCTTTCTTTTTCTCTTTTTTACAGATCA
TCAAGGAAGTAATTATCTACTTTTTACAACAAATATAAAACAAATGGGAAAAGAACAAGATCAGGATAAA
CCCACAGCTATCATCGTGGGATGTGGTATCGGTGGAATCGCCACTGCCGCTCGTCTTGCTAAAGAAGGTT
TCCAGGTCACGGTGTTCGAGAAGAACGACTACTCCGGAGGTCGATGCTCTTTAATCGAGCGAGATGGTTA
TCGATTCGATCAGGGGCCCAGTTTGCTGCTCTTGCCAGATCTCTTCAAGCAGACATTCGAAGATTTGGGG
GAGAAGATGGAAGATTGGGTCGATCTCATCAAGTGTGAACCCAACTATGTTTGCCACTTCCACGATGAAG
AGACTTTCACTTTTTCAACCGACATGGCGTTGCTCAAGCGGGAAGTCGAGCGTTTTGAAGGCAAAGATGG
ATTTGATCGGTTCTTGTCGTTTATCCAAGAAGCCCACAGACATTACGAGCTTGCTGTCGTTCACGTCCTG
CAGAAGAACTTCCCTGGCTTCGCAGCATTCTTACGGCTACAGTTCATTGGCCAAATCCTGGCTCTTCACC
CCTTCGAGTCTATCTGGACAAGAGTTTGTCGATATTTCAAGACCGACAGATTACGAAGAGTCTTCTCGTT
TGCAGTGATGTACATGGGTCAAAGCCCATACAGTGCGCCCGGAACATATTCCTTGCTCCAATACACCGAA
TTGACCGAGGGCATCTGGTATCCGAGAGGAGGCTTTTGGCAGGTTCCTAATACTCTTCTTCAGATCGTCA
AGCGCAACAATCCCTCAGCCAAGTTCAATTTCAACGCTCCAGTTTCCCAGGTTCTTCTCTCTCCTGCCAA
GGACCGAGCGACTGGTGTTCGACTTGAATCCGGCGAGGAACATCACGCCGATGTTGTGATTGTCAATGCT
GACCTCGTTTACGCCTCCGAGCACTTGATTCCTGACGATGCCAGAAACAAGATTGGCCAACTGGGTGAAG
TCAAGAGAAGTTGGTGGGCTGACTTAGTTGGTGGAAAGAAGCTCAAGGGAAGTTGCAGTAGTTTGAGCTT
CTACTGGAGCATGGACCGAATCGTGGACGGTCTGGGCGGACACAATATCTTCTTGGCCGAGGACTTCAAG
GGATCATTCGACACAATCTTCGAGGAGTTGGGACTCCCAGCCGATCCTTCCTTTTACGTGAACGTTCCCT
CGCGAATCGATCCTTCTGCCGCTCCCGAAGGCAAAGATGCTATCGTCATTCTTGTGCCGTGTGGCCATAT
CGACGCTTCGAACCCTCAAGATTACAACAAGCTTGTTGCTCGGGCAAGGAAGTTTGTGATCCAAACGCTT
TCCGCCAAGCTTGGACTTCCCGACTTTGAAAAAATGATTGTGGCAGAGAAGGTTCACGATGCTCCCTCTT
GGGAGAAAGAATTTAACCTCAAGGACGGAAGCATCTTGGGACTGGCTCACAACTTTATGCAAGTTCTTGG
TTTCAGGCCGAGCACCAGACATCCCAAGTATGACAAGTTGTTCTTTGTCGGGGCTTCGACTCATCCCGGA
ACTGGGGTTCCCATCGTCTTGGCTGGAGCCAAGTTAACTGCCAACCAAGTTCTCGAATCCTTTGACCGAT
CCCCAGCTCCAGATCCCAATATGTCACTCTCCGTACCATATGGAAAACCTCTCAAATCAAATGGAACGGG
TATCGATTCTCAGGTCCAGCTGAAGTTCATGGATTTGGAGAGATGGGTATACCTTTTGGTGTTGTTGATT
GGGGCCGTGATCGCTCGATCCGTTGGTGTTCTTGCTTTCTGATGAGAGAATATGTATAAAGTTCATTTGT
TCTTTTATGTATCTTCTAGTTATTGGTCATGTTTAAAATGGTAAAAATAAAGAAAATAATTTCTATATTT
TAGTGTATAATATAATCGTCATAGATTTCGAAGTAATGAAAGAAAGGTTATCATTAGGTACTATAAACTA
TGCTTTCTGTTTGCTGCGAAAATACATATGTACAGTTTTTTTGGCGTTAATTGTAGCTTATTTCCCGCCC
TGTGATTGAGGCGGGATGGTGTCCCCAGGGAATGATAACTTCGTATAATGTACATTATACGAAGTTATTT
AGAACGGCCACCGTCCTCAGTACAGTTTATTCCTGGCATCCACTAAATATAATGGAGCCCGCTTTTTAAG
CTGGCATCCAGAAAAAAAAAGAATCCCAGCACCAAAATATTGTTTTCTTCACCAACCATCAGTTCATAGG
TCCATTCTCTTAGCGCAACTACAGAGAACAGGGGCACAAACAGGCAAAAAACGGGCACAACCTCAATGGA
GTGATGCAACCTGCCTGGAGTAAATGATGACACAAGGCAATTGACCCACGCATGTATCTATCTCATTTTC
TTACACCTTCTATTACCTTCTGCTCTCTCTGATTTGGAAAAAGCTGAAAAAAAAGGTTGAAACCAGTTCC
CTGAAATTATTCCCCTACTTGACTAATAAGTATATAAAGACGGTAGGTATTGATTGTAATTCTGTAAATC
TATTTCTTAAACTTCTTAAATTCTACTTTTATAGTTAGTCTTTTTTTTAGTTTTAAAACACCAAGAACTT
AGTTTCGAATAAACACACATAAACAAACAAAAATGACGGCTCTCGCATATTACCAGATCCATCTGATCTA
TACTCTCCCAATTCTTGGTCTTCTCGGCCTGCTCACTTCCCCGATTTTGACAAAATTTGACATCTACAAA
ATATCGATCCTCGTATTTATTGCGTTTAGTGCAACCACACCATGGGACTCATGGATCATCAGAAATGGCG
CATGGACATATCCATCAGCGGAGAGTGGCCAAGGCGTGTTTGGAACGTTTCTAGATGTTCCATATGAAGA
GTACGCTTTCTTTGTCATTCAAACCGTAATCACCGGCTTGGTCTACGTCTTGGCAACTAGGCACCTTCTC
CCATCTCTCGCGCTTCCCAAGACTAGATCGTCCGCCCTTTCTCTCGCGCTCAAGGCGCTCATCCCTCTGC
CCATTATCTACCTATTTACCGCTCACCCCAGCCCATCGCCCGACCCGCTCGTGACAGATCACTACTTCTA
CATGCGGGCACTCTCCTTACTCATCACCCCACCTACCATGCTCTTGGCAGCATTATCAGGCGAATATGCT
TTCGATTGGAAAAGTGGCCGAGCAAAGTCAACTATTGCAACAATCATGATCCCGACGGTGTATCTGATTT
GGGTAGATTATGTTGCTGTCGGTCAAGACTCTTGGTCGATCAACGATGAGAAGATTGTAGGGTGGAGGCT
TGGAGGTGTACTACCCATTGAGGAAGCTATGTTCTTCTTACTGACGAATCTAATGATTGTTCTGGGTCTG
TCTGCCTGCGATCATACTCAGGCCCTATACCTGCTACACGGTCGAACTATTTATGGCAACAAAAAGATGC
CATCTTCATTTCCCCTCATTACACCGCCTGTGCTCTCCCTGTTTTTTAGCAGCCGACCATACTCTTCTCA
GCCAAAACGTGACTTGGAACTGGCAGTCAAGTTGTTGGAGAAAAAGAGCCGGAGCTTTTTTGTTGCCTCG
GCTGGATTTCCTAGCGAAGTTAGGGAGAGGCTGGTTGGACTATACGCATTCTGCCGGGTGACTGATGATC
TTATCGACTCTCCTGAAGTATCTTCCAACCCGCATGCCACAATTGACATGGTATCCGATTTTCTTACCCT
ACTATTTGGGCCCCCGCTACACCCTTCGCAACCTGACAAGATCCTTTCTTCGCCTTTACTTCCTCCTTCG
CACCCTTCCCGACCCACGGGAATGTATCCCCTCCCGCCTCCTCCTTCGCTCTCGCCTGCCGAGCTCGTTC
AATTCCTTACCGAAAGGGTTCCCGTTCAATACCATTTCGCCTTCAGGTTGCTCGCTAAGTTGCAAGGGCT
GATCCCTCGATACCCACTCGACGAACTCCTTAGAGGATACACCACTGATCTTATCTTTCCCTTATCGACA
GAGGCAGTCCAGGCTCGGAAGACGCCTATCGAGACAACAGCTGACTTGCTGGACTATGGTCTATGTGTAG
CAGGCTCAGTCGCCGAGCTATTGGTCTATGTCTCTTGGGCAAGTGCACCAAGTCAGGTCCCTGCCACCAT
AGAAGAAAGAGAAGCTGTGTTAGTGGCAAGCCGAGAGATGGGAACTGCCCTTCAGTTGGTGAACATTGCT
AGGGACATTAAAGGGGACGCAACAGAAGGGAGATTTTACCTACCACTCTCATTCTTTGGTCTTCGGGATG
AATCAAAGCTTGCGATCCCGACTGATTGGACGGAACCTCGGCCTCAAGATTTCGACAAACTCCTCAGTCT
ATCTCCTTCGTCCACATTACCATCTTCAAACGCCTCAGAAAGCTTCCGGTTCGAATGGAAGACGTACTCG
CTTCCATTAGTCGCCTACGCAGAGGATCTTGCCAAACATTCTTATAAGGGAATTGACCGACTTCCTACCG
AGGTTCAAGCGGGAATGCGAGCGGCTTGCGCGAGCTACCTACTGATCGGCCGAGAGATCAAAGTCGTTTG
GAAAGGAGATGTCGGAGAGAGAAGGACAGTTGCCGGATGGAGGAGAGTACGGAAAGTCTTGAGTGTGGTC
ATGAGCGGATGGGAAGGGCAGTGATGAGAGGAAAATTTGATTTTTGATTCAGGGTATGCGACTATTCAAA
CACGTATTTTCATATACGAATGAGTAGTTTATAATTTATATAAATATATATTACATAAGGAAATGGCTAT
GACTTCATGATTTTTACGCTTTGAGTCCCCTATGCCTACCGGTTATGTTATATACTTGGCAAATGATATC
AATGAATAGAAAACAAAATTTTTGCACGGCGCTAGGTGTGATATCGTACACTTGGGAGAAGTCAGATGAG
ATAACTTCGTATAATGTACATTATACGAAGTTATAACTCTCCGCAGCACCTCCGGACTATGCCCGAGTGG
TCAGTGTTAAACGTGTGGTTTATGGGTGCACCAGGGCTTTATCGTGTTTTATATCGATGGCGATTTGTGC
CTCCAGTGTATTTTTGTATATCCAATTAAGGTTTCTTACCTAATTTTATTTTTATCATCTTTAGTTAATG
CTGGTTTGCTCTGTTTCTGCTGCTTTCTGTGCGGTTCTCCTCTTCTCTTGTTTCTTCGTGTTGTCCCCCA
TCGCCGATGGGCTTATATGGCGTATATATATAGAGCGAGTTTTTACGTCGAAGATCATCTCAGTTTGCTT
GATAGCCTTTCTACTTTATTACTTTCGTTTTTAACCTCATTATACTTTAGTTTTCTTTGATCGGTTTTTT
TCTCTGTATACTTAAAAGTTCAAATCAAAGAAACATACAAAACTACGTTTATATCAATTAATAAATGGAC
CAATTGGTGAAAACTGAAGTCACCAAGAAGTCTTTTACTGCTCCTGTACAAAAGGCTTCTACACCAGTTT
TAACCAATAAAACAGTCATTTCTGGATCGAAAGTCAAAAGTTTATCATCTGCGCAATCGAGCTCATCAGG
ACCTTCATCATCTAGTGAGGAAGATGATTCCCGCGATATTGAAAGCTTGGATAAGAAAATACGTCCTTTA
GAAGAATTAGAAGCATTATTAAGTAGTGGAAATACAAAACAATTGAAGAACAAAGAGGTCGCTGCCTTGG
TTATTCACGGTAAGTTACCTTTGTACGCTTTGGAGAAAAAATTAGGTGATACTACGAGAGCGGTTGCGGT
ACGTAGGAAGGCTCTTTCAATTTTGGCAGAAGCTCCTGTATTAGCATCTGATCGTTTACCATATAAAAAT
TATGACTACGACCGCGTATTTGGCGCTTGTTGTGAAAATGTTATAGGTTACATGCCTTTGCCCGTTGGTG
TTATAGGCCCCTTGGTTATCGATGGTACATCTTATCATATACCAATGGCAACTACAGAGGGTTGTTTGGT
AGCTTCTGCCATGCGTGGCTGTAAGGCAATCAATGCTGGCGGTGGTGCAACAACTGTTTTAACTAAGGAT
GGTATGACAAGAGGCCCAGTAGTCCGTTTCCCAACTTTGAAAAGATCTGGTGCCTGTAAGATATGGTTAG
ACTCAGAAGAGGGACAAAACGCAATTAAAAAAGCTTTTAACTCTACATCAAGATTTGCACGTCTGCAACA
TATTCAAACTTGTCTAGCAGGAGATTTACTCTTCATGAGATTTAGAACAACTACTGGTGACGCAATGGGT
ATGAATATGATTTCTAAAGGTGTCGAATACTCATTAAAGCAAATGGTAGAAGAGTATGGCTGGGAAGATA
TGGAGGTTGTCTCCGTTTCTGGTAACTACTGTACCGACAAAAAACCAGCTGCCATCAACTGGATCGAAGG
TCGTGGTAAGAGTGTCGTCGCAGAAGCTACTATTCCTGGTGATGTTGTCAGAAAAGTGTTAAAAAGTGAT
GTTTCCGCATTGGTTGAGTTGAACATTGCTAAGAATTTGGTTGGATCTGCAATGGCTGGGTCTGTTGGTG
GATTTAACGCACATGCAGCTAATTTAGTGACAGCTGTTTTCTTGGCATTAGGACAAGATCCTGCACAAAA
TGTTGAAAGTTCCAACTGTATAACATTGATGAAAGAAGTGGACGGTGATTTGAGAATTTCCGTATCCATG
CCATCCATCGAAGTAGGTACCATCGGTGGTGGTACTGTTCTAGAACCACAAGGTGCCATGTTGGACTTAT
TAGGTGTAAGAGGCCCGCATGCTACCGCTCCTGGTACCAACGCACGTCAATTAGCAAGAATAGTTGCCTG
TGCCGTCTTGGCAGGTGAATTATCCTTATGTGCTGCCCTAGCAGCCGGCCATTTGGTTCAAAGTCATATG
ACCCACAACAGGAAACCTGCTGAACCAACAAAACCTAACAATTTGGACGCCACTGATATAAATCGTTTGA
AAGATGGGTCCGTCACCTGCATTAAATCCTGAGACTTAAATGAGAAAAATTTCGTAATGAGATAAAATTT
CGCTCCTTTTCTGTTTTCTATTTTCTATTTTCCCAACTTTTGCTCTATTCAGTTATAAATTACTATTTAT
CCATCAGTTAAAAAACAAGATCTTTTACTGGTCAGCTAGGAAAGCGAAAATACAAAGACTTTATGCACTT
AGTGATATATATGTATAGATATATTTTTGAAGCTACGCGCCGAGCGTCTGACTCCTTTAGTCCGCGTCAT
CGCTTTGAAACTATAACTTCGTATAATGTACATTATACGAAGTTATGCCTGATGTGGCCGTCCTATTAGC
ATTGTACACCCTCATTCAGTGCCGGGTCACCCGGCCAGCGACATGGAGGCCCAGAATACCCTCCTTGACA
GTCTTGACGTGCGCAGCTCAGGGGCATGATGTGACTGTCGCCCGTACATTTAGCCCATACATCCCCATGT
ATAATCATTTGCATCCATACATTTTGATGGCCGCACGGCGCGAAGCAAAAATTACGGCTCCTCGCTGCAG
ACCTGCGAGCAGGGAAACGCTCCCCTCACAGACGCGTTGAATTGTCCCCACGCCGCGCCCCTGTAGAGAA
ATATAAAAGGTTAGGATTTGCCACTGAGGTTCTTCTTTCATATACTTCCTTTTAAAATCTTGCTAGGATA
CAGTTCTCACATCACATCCGAACATAAACAACCATGGGTAAGGAAAAGACTCACGTTTCGAGGCCGCGAT
TAAATTCCAACATGGATGCTGATTTATATGGGTATAAATGGGCTCGCGATAATGTCGGGCAATCAGGTGC
GACAATCTATCGATTGTATGGGAAGCCCGATGCGCCAGAGTTGTTTCTGAAACATGGCAAAGGTAGCGTT
GCCAATGATGTTACAGATGAGATGGTCAGACTAAACTGGCTGACGGAATTTATGCCTCTTCCGACCATCA
AGCATTTTATCCGTACTCCTGATGATGCATGGTTACTCACCACTGCGATCCCCGGCAAAACAGCATTCCA
GGTATTAGAAGAATATCCTGATTCAGGTGAAAATATTGTTGATGCGCTGGCAGTGTTCCTGCGCCGGTTG
CATTCGATTCCTGTTTGTAATTGTCCTTTTAACAGCGATCGCGTATTTCGACTCGCTCAGGCGCAATCAC
GAATGAATAACGGTTTGGTTGATGCGAGTGATTTTGATGACGAGCGTAATGGCTGGCCTGTTGAACAAGT
CTGGAAAGAAATGCATAAGCTTTTGCCATTCTCACCGGATTCAGTCGTCACTCATGGTGATTTCTCACTT
GATAACCTTATTTTTGACGAGGGGAAATTAATAGGTTGTATTGATGTTGGACGAGTCGGAATCGCAGACC
GATACCAGGATCTTGCCATCCTATGGAACTGCCTCGGTGAGTTTTCTCCTTCATTACAGAAACGGCTTTT
TCAAAAATATGGTATTGATAATCCTGATATGAATAAATTGCAGTTTCATTTGATGCTCGATGAGTTTTTC
TAATCAGTACTGACAATAAAAAGATTCTTGTTTTCAAGAACTTGTCATTTGTATAGTTTTTTTATATTGT
AGTTGTTCTATTTTAATCAAATGTTAGCGTGATTTATATTTTTTTTCGCCTCGACATCATCTGCCCAGAT
GCGAAGTTAAGTGCGCAGAAAGTAATATCATGCGTCAATCGTATGTGAATGCTGGTCGCTATACTGCTGT
CGATTCGATACTAACGCCGCCTTTTGACTAAGACTCTGGTCACGGTTCAGAAGTGGACGATTTTGGGGAT
CCACTAGTTCTAGAGCGGCCGCCACCGCGGTGGAGCTCCAGCTTTTGTTCCCTTTAGTGAGGGTTAATTG
CGCGCTTGGCGTAATCATGGTCATAGCTGTTTCCTGTGTGAAATTGTTATCCGCTCACAATTCCACACAA
CATACGAGCCGGAAGCATAAAGTGTAAAGCCTGGGGTGCCTAATGAGTGAGCTAACTCACATTAATTGCG
TTGCGCTCACTGCCCGCTTTCCAGTCGGGAAACCTGTCGTGCCAGCTGCATTAATGAATCGGCCAACGCG
CGGGGAGAGGCGGTTTGCGTATTGGGCGCTCTTCCGCTTCCTCGCTCACTGACTCGCTGCGCTCGGTCGT
TCGGCTGCGGCGAGCGGTATCAGCTCACTCAAAGGCGGTAATACGGTTATCCACAGAATCAGGGGATAAC
GCAGGAAAGAACATGTGAGCAAAAGGCCAGCAAAAGGCCAGGAACCGTAAAAAGGCCGCGTTGCTGGCGT
TTTTCCATAGGCTCCGCCCCCCTGACGAGCATCACAAAAATCGACGCTCAAGTCAGAGGTGGCGAAACCC
GACAGGACTATAAAGATACCAGGCGTTTCCCCCTGGAAGCTCCCTCGTGCGCTCTCCTGTTCCGACCCTG
CCGCTTACCGGATACCTGTCCGCCTTTCTCCCTTCGGGAAGCGTGGCGCTTTCTCATAGCTCACGCTGTA
GGTATCTCAGTTCGGTGTAGGTCGTTCGCTCCAAGCTGGGCTGTGTGCACGAACCCCCCGTTCAGCCCGA
CCGCTGCGCCTTATCCGGTAACTATCGTCTTGAGTCCAACCCGGTAAGACACGACTTATCGCCACTGGCA
GCAGCCACTGGTAACAGGATTAGCAGAGCGAGGTATGTAGGCGGTGCTACAGAGTTCTTGAAGTGGTGGC
CTAACTACGGCTACACTAGAAGAACAGTATTTGGTATCTGCGCTCTGCTGAAGCCAGTTACCTTCGGAAA
AAGAGTTGGTAGCTCTTGATCCGGCAAACAAACCACCGCTGGTAGCGGTGGTTTTTTTGTTTGCAAGCAG
CAGATTACGCGCAGAAAAAAAGGATCTCAAGAAGATCCTTTGATCTTTTCTACGGGGTCTGACGCTCAGT
GGAACGAAAACTCACGTTAAGGGATTTTGGTCATGAGATTATCAAAAAGGATCTTCACCTAGATCCTTTT
AAATTAAAAATGAAGTTTTAAATCAATCTAAAGTATATATGAGTAAACTTGGTCTGACAGTTACCAATGC
TTAATCAGTGAGGCACCTATCTCAGCGATCTGTCTATTTCGTTCATCCATAGTTGCCTGACTCCCCGTCG
TGTAGATAACTACGATACGGGAGGGCTTACCATCTGGCCCCAGTGCTGCAATGATACCGCGAGATCCACG
CTCACCGGCTCCAGATTTATCAGCAATAAACCAGCCAGCCGGAAGGGCCGAGCGCAGAAGTGGTCCTGCA
ACTTTATCCGCCTCCATCCAGTCTATTAATTGTTGCCGGGAAGCTAGAGTAAGTAGTTCGCCAGTTAATA
GTTTGCGCAACGTTGTTGCCATTGCTACAGGCATCGTGGTGTCACGCTCGTCGTTTGGTATGGCTTCATT
CAGCTCCGGTTCCCAACGATCAAGGCGAGTTACATGATCCCCCATGTTGTGCAAAAAAGCGGTTAGCTCC
TTCGGTCCTCCGATCGTTGTCAGAAGTAAGTTGGCCGCAGTGTTATCACTCATGGTTATGGCAGCACTGC
ATAATTCTCTTACTGTCATGCCATCCGTAAGATGCTTTTCTGTGACTGGTGAGTACTCAACCAAGTCATT
CTGAGAATAGTGTATGCGGCGACCGAGTTGCTCTTGCCCGGCGTCAATACGGGATAATACCGCGCCACAT
AGCAGAACTTTAAAAGTGCTCATCATTGGAAAACGTTCTTCGGGGCGAAAACTCTCAAGGATCTTACCGC
TGTTGAGATCCAGTTCGATGTAACCCACTCGTGCACCCAACTGATCTTCAGCATCTTTTACTTTCACCAG
CGTTTCTGGGTGAGCAAAAACAGGAAGGCAAAATGCCGCAAAAAAGGGAATAAGGGCGACACGGAAATGT
TGAATACTCATACTCTTCCTTTTTCAATATTATTGAAGCATTTATCAGGGTTATTGTCTCATGAGCGGAT
ACATATTTGAATGTATTTAGAAAAATAAACAAATAGGGGTTCCGCGCACATTTCCCCGAAAAGTGCCACC
TGGGTCCTTTTCATCACGTGCTATAAAAATAATTATAATTTAAATTTTTTAATATAAATATATAAATTAA
AAATAGAAAGTAAAAAAAGAAATTAAAGAAAAAATAGTTTTTGTTTTCCGAAGATGTAAAAGACTCTAGG
GGGATCGCCAACAAATACTACCTTTTATCTTGCTCTTCCTGCTCTCAGGTATTAATGCCGAATTGTTTCA
TCTTGTCTGTGTAGAAGACCACACACGAAAATCCTGTGATTTTACATTTTACTTATCGTTAATCGAATGT
ATATCTATTTAATCTGCTTTTCTTGTCTAATAAATATATATGTAAAGTACGCTTTTTGTTGAAATTTTTT
AAACCTTTGTTTATTTTTTTTTCTTCATTCCGTAACTCTTCTACCTTCTTTATTTACTTTCTAAAATCCA
AATACAAAACATAAAAATAAATAAACACAGAGTAAATTCCCAAATTATTCCATCATTAAAAGATACGAGG
CGCGTGTAAGTTACAGGCAAGCGATCCGTCTAAGAAACCA
